>Addgene plasmid #59735 | pGEX-2T_PDZ2 | depositor partial sequence | sequence record 93739 | aa 186-263
GGATCCAAAGTCACACTGGTGAAATCCCGGAAAAATGAAGAATATGGTCTTCGATTGGCAAGCCATATAT
TTGTTAAGGAAATTTCACAAGATAGTTTGGCAGCAAGAGATGGCAATATTCAAGAAGGTGATGTTGTATT
GAAGATAAATGGTACTGTGACAGAAAATATGTCATTGACAGATGCAAAGACATTGATAGAAAGGTCTAAA
GGCAAATTAAAAATGGTAGTTCAAAGAGATTGGAATTC
