>Addgene plasmid #59735 | pGEX-2T_PDZ2 | addgene partial sequence | sequence record 96183 | pGEX3 5'-CCGGGAGCTGCATGTGTCAGAGG-3'
GAACGCGCGAGACGAAGGGCCTCGTGATACGCCTATTTTTATAGGTTAATGTCATGCATAATAATGGTTT
CTTAGACGTCAGGTGGCACTTTTCGGGGAAATGTGCGCGGAACCCCTATTTGTTTATTTTTCTAAATACA
TTCAAATATGTATCCGCTCATGAGACAATAACCCTGATAAATGCTTCAATAATATTGAAAAAGGAAGAGT
ATGAGTATTCAACATTTCCGTGTCGCCCTTATTCCCTTTTTTGCGGCATTTTGCCTTCCTGTTTTTGCTC
ACCCAGAAACGCTGGTGAAAGTAAAAGATGCTGAAGATCAGTTGGGTGCACGAGTGGGTTACATCGAACT
GGATCTCAACAGCGGTAAGATCCTTGAGAGTTTTCGCCCCGAAGAACGTTTTCCAATGATGAGCACTTTT
AAAGTTCTGCTATGTGGCGCGGTATTATCCCGTATTGACGCCGGGCAAGAGCAACTCGGTCGCCGCATAC
ACTATTCTCAGAATGACTTGGTTGAGTACTCACCAGTCACAGAAAAGCATCTTACGGATGGCATGACAGT
AAGAGAATTATGCAGTGCTGCCATAACCATGAGTGATAACACTGCGGCCAACTTACTTCTGACAACGATC
GGAGGACCGAAGGAGCTAACCGCTTTTTTGCACAACATGGGGGATCATGTAACTCGCCTTGATCGTTGGG
AACCGGAGCTGAATGAAGCCATACCAAACGACGAGCGTGACACCACGATGCCTGTAGCAATGGCAACAAC
GTTGCGCAAACTATTAACTGGCGAACTACTTACTCTAGCTT
