>Addgene plasmid #59735 | pGEX-2T_PDZ2 | addgene partial sequence | sequence record 96783 | pGEX5 5'-GGGCTGGCAAGCCACGTTTGGTG-3'
CTGGTTCCGCGTGGATCCAAAGTCACACTGGTGAAATCCCGGAAAAATGAAGAATATGGTCTTCGATTGG
CAAGCCATATATTTGTTAAGGAAATTTCACAAGATAGTTTGGCAGCAAGAGATGGCAATATTCAAGAAGG
TGATGTTGTATTGAAGATAAATGGTACTGTGACAGAAAATATGTCATTGACAGATGCAAAGACATTGATA
GAAAGGTCTAAAGGCAAATTAAAAATGGTAGTTCAAAGAGATTGGAATTCATCGTGACTGACTGACGATC
TGCCTCGCGCGTTTCGGTGATGACGGTGAAAACCTCTGACACATGCAGCTCCCGGAGACGGTCACAGCTT
GTCTGTAAGCGGATGCCGGGAGCAGACAAGCCCGTCAGGGCGCGTCAGCGGGTGTTGGCGGGTGTCGGGG
CGCAGCCATGACCCAGTCACGTAGCGATAGCGGAGTGTATAATTCTTGAAGACGAAAGGGCCTCGTGATA
CGCCTATTTTTATAGGTTAATGTCATGATAATAATGGTTTCTTAGACGTCAGGTGGCACTTTTCGGGGAA
ATGTGCGCGGAACCCCTATTTGTTTATTTTTCTAAATACATTCAAATATGTATCCGCTCATGAGACAATA
ACCCTGATAAATGCTTCAATAATATTGAAAAAGGAAGAGTATGAGTATTCAACATTTCCGTGTCGCCCTT
ATTCCCTTTTTTGCGGCATTTTGCCTTCCTG
