[The description below was written by a language model from this plasmid's Addgene catalogue record.]
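Description:
pGEX-2T_PDZ2 is a bacterial expression plasmid built on the unmodified commercial pGEX-2T backbone and designed to produce the second PDZ domain of human zonula occludens-1 (ZO-1, encoded by TJP1) as a recombinant fusion protein in E. coli. The complete construct is about 5.2 kb, of which roughly 250 bp is the PDZ2 coding fragment, inserted between the BamHI and EcoRI sites of the vector's cloning region; both sites were preserved, so the insert can be excised or exchanged. The plasmid is selected with ampicillin and is recorded as low copy. No feature table accompanies the record, so the promoter and origin are not explicitly listed. pGEX-series vectors generally drive expression from an IPTG-inducible tac promoter and carry a lacI repressor gene for regulated expression, but this is a property of the backbone family rather than something stated in the entry.

The PDZ2 fragment is fused in frame downstream of glutathione S-transferase (GST), which is supplied by the backbone at the N terminus and allows affinity purification of the fusion on glutathione resin. A thrombin cleavage site sits between GST and the insert, so the tag can be removed proteolytically to release the isolated PDZ2 domain. The associated study concerns dimerization of ZO proteins through domain swapping within PDZ2, which suggests the construct's use as a source of purified domain for structural and biochemical analysis, such as interaction or oligomerization studies of this tight junction scaffold protein.
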