Addgene plasmid #59735: pGEX-2T_PDZ2
Purpose: expresses PDZ2 domain of human ZO-1 in bacteria
Depositing lab: Alan Fanning. Depositing organization: University of North Carolina at Chapel Hill. Publication: Domain swapping within PDZ2 is responsible for dimerization of ZO proteins. Fanning AS, Lye MF, Anderson JM, Lavie A. J Biol Chem. 2007 Dec 28;282(52):37710-6. Epub 2007 Oct 9. 10.1074/jbc.M707255200 PubMed 17928286.
Backbone
  Vector backbone: pGEX-2T
  Backbone manufacturer: GE Healthcare Life Sciences
  Backbone size w/o insert (bp): 4948
  Total vector size (bp): 5196
  Modifications to backbone: none
  Vector type: Bacterial Expression
Growth in bacteria
  Bacterial resistance: Ampicillin, 100 μg/mL
  Growth temperature: 37°C
  Growth strain: DH5alpha
  Copy number: Low Copy
Gene/Insert
  Gene/Insert name: zonula occludens-1 (alt name: TJP-1)
  Species: H. sapiens (human)
  Insert size (bp): 248
  Entrez Gene: TJP1 (a.k.a. ZO-1)
  Tag / fusion protein: GST (N terminal on backbone); thrombin clvg (N terminal on backbone)
  Cloning method: Restriction Enzyme; 5′ cloning site Bam HI (not destroyed); 3′ cloning site Eco RI (not destroyed)
  Sequencing primers: 5′ pGEX 5'
Terms and licenses: Academic/Nonprofit Terms; Industry Terms: Not Available to Industry
How to cite: pGEX-2T_PDZ2 was a gift from Alan Fanning (Addgene plasmid # 59735 ; http://n2t.net/addgene:59735 ; RRID:Addgene_59735)
